Addgene plasmid #203173: pKGmDUET-NgBR/hCIT
Purpose: Expression of human cis-prenyltransferase complex for purification
Depositing lab: William Sessa. Depositing organization: Yale University. Publication: A conserved C-terminal RXG motif in the NgBR subunit of cis-prenyltransferase is critical for prenyltransferase activity. Grabinska KA, Edani BH, Park EJ, Kraehling JR, Sessa WC. J Biol Chem. 2017 Oct 20;292(42):17351-17361. doi: 10.1074/jbc.M117.806034. Epub 2017 Aug 23. PubMed 28842490.
Backbone
  Vector backbone: pCEP4
  Backbone manufacturer: Invitrogen
  Vector type: Mammalian Expression
  Selectable markers: Hygromycin
Growth in bacteria
  Bacterial resistance: Ampicillin, 100 μg/mL
  Growth temperature: 37°C
  Growth strain: DH5alpha
  Copy number: High Copy
Gene/Insert 1
  Gene/Insert name: NUS1 (alt name: NgBR)
  Species: H. sapiens (human)
  Entrez Gene: NUS1 (a.k.a. C6orf68, CDG1AA, MGC:7199, MRD55, NgBR, TANGO14)
  Promoter: CMV
  Tag / fusion protein: internally 6HIS tagged (N terminal on insert)
  Cloning method: Gibson Cloning
Gene/Insert 2
  Gene/Insert name: DHDDS (alt name: hCIT)
  Species: H. sapiens (human)
  Entrez Gene: DHDDS (a.k.a. CIT, CPT, DEDSM, DS, HDS, RP59, hCIT)
  Tag / fusion protein: Strep-Tag II-TEV (N terminal on insert)
Terms and licenses: Academic/Nonprofit Terms; Industry Terms: Not Available to Industry
How to cite: pKGmDUET-NgBR/hCIT was a gift from William Sessa (Addgene plasmid # 203173 ; http://n2t.net/addgene:203173 ; RRID:Addgene_203173)
