[The description below was written by a language model from this plasmid's Addgene catalogue record and pLannotate feature annotations shown in this document.]
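Description:
pKGmDUET-NgBR/hCIT is a roughly 13.2 kb mammalian expression plasmid built on the pCEP4 episomal backbone, designed to co-produce both subunits of the human cis-prenyltransferase (dehydrodolichyl diphosphate synthase) complex for purification. In bacteria it is maintained through a high-copy ColE1/pUC-type origin and selected with ampicillin via the β-lactamase gene. In mammalian cells the Epstein-Barr virus oriP origin and the EBNA1 gene carried on the plasmid allow it to persist as a replicating episome in permissive primate cells. A hygromycin B phosphotransferase cassette, driven by an HSV thymidine kinase promoter and ended by the TK polyadenylation signal, provides selection. Several short annotated fragments (herpesvirus reading frames, tetracycline resistance, rop, SV40 large T antigen) appear to be backbone remnants or homology hits rather than functional parts.

The payload is a single bicistronic unit. The CMV immediate-early enhancer and promoter drive human NUS1 (NgBR), which the catalogue describes as carrying an internal 6xHis tag, though the feature table does not annotate this tag separately. Downstream lie a chimeric intron and an EMCV IRES, which permits cap-independent translation of the second open reading frame, human DHDDS (hCIT). DHDDS carries an N-terminal Strep-Tag II followed, per the record, by a TEV protease site for tag removal. Two Strep-Tag II fragments are annotated upstream of the gene, suggesting a tandem tag arrangement. An SV40 poly(A) signal follows the cassette, although it is annotated on the reverse strand. Expressing both subunits from one transcript favours assembly of the heteromeric enzyme, which condenses isopentenyl pyrophosphate onto farnesyl pyrophosphate in dolichol biosynthesis. The orthogonal His and Strep tags allow affinity purification of the complex.
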