Features (pLannotate 1.2.2; 27 found; start..end, strand, type, name):
      4..383     +  enhancer       CMV enhancer: human cytomegalovirus immediate early enhancer
    385..584     +  promoter       CMV promoter: human cytomegalovirus (CMV) immediate early promoter
    626..1525    +  CDS            NUS1: NGBR_HUMAN - Also known as C6orf68, NGBR. Experimental evidence at protein level: Swiss-Prot protein existence level 1. With DHDDS, forms the dehydrodolichyl diphosphate synthase (DDS) complex, an essential component of the dolichol monophosphate (Dol-P) biosynthetic machinery. Both subunits contribute to enzymatic activity, i.e. condensation of multiple copies of isopentenyl pyrophosphate (IPP) to farnesyl pyrophosphate (FPP) to produce dehydrodolichyl diphosphate (Dedol-PP), a precursor of dolichol phosphate which is utilized as a sugar carrier in protein glycosylation in the endoplasmic ret
   1598..1827    +  intron         chimeric intron: chimera between introns from adenovirus and immunoglobulin heavy chain genes
   1996..2458    +  misc_feature   IRES: internal ribosome entry site (IRES) of the encephalomyocarditis virus (EMCV)
   2504..2523    +  CDS            Strep-Tag II (fragment): peptide that binds Strep-Tactin®, an engineered form of streptavidin
   2564..2586    +  CDS            Strep-Tag II (fragment): peptide that binds Strep-Tactin®, an engineered form of streptavidin
   2621..3619    +  CDS            DHDDS: DHDDS_HUMAN - Also known as HDS. Experimental evidence at protein level: Swiss-Prot protein existence level 1. With NUS1, forms the dehydrodolichyl diphosphate synthase (DDS) complex, an essential component of the dolichol monophosphate (Dol-P) biosynthetic machinery. Both subunits contribute to enzymatic activity, i.e. condensation of multiple copies of isopentenyl pyrophosphate (IPP) to farnesyl pyrophosphate (FPP) to produce dehydrodolichyl diphosphate (Dedol-PP), a precursor of dolichol phosphate which is utilized as a sugar carrier in protein glycosylation in the endoplasmic reticulum (ER
   3658..3779    -  polyA_signal   SV40 poly(A) signal: SV40 polyadenylation signal
   3802..3885    -  CDS            large T antigen (fragment): large T antigen from SV40 (simian virus 40)
   3888..3928    +  CDS            rop (fragment): Rop protein, which maintains plasmids at low copy number; rop
   4040..4058    -  misc_feature   MCS (fragment): pUC18/19 multiple cloning site
   4504..6293    -  rep_origin     oriP: Epstein-Barr virus oriP replication origin (Yates et al., 2000)
   6294..6512    -  CDS            gL (fragment): GL_EBVB9 - Experimental evidence at protein level: Swiss-Prot protein existence level 1. The heterodimer glycoprotein H-glycoprotein L is required for the fusion of viral and plasma membranes leading to virus entry into the host cell. Acts as a functional inhibitor of gH and maintains gH in an inhibited form. Upon binding to host integrins, gL dissociates from gH leading to activation of the viral fusion glycoproteins gB and gH. Fusion of EBV with B-lymphocytes requires the additional receptor- binding protein gp42, which forms a complex with gH/gL. The heterodimer gH/gL targets also host EPHA
   6595..8520    -  CDS            EBNA1: Epstein-Barr nuclear antigen 1, also known as EBNA-1 crucial for latent viral infection, and for episomal amplification of vectors containing the oriP origin (Okita et al., 2013)
   8558..8902    -  CDS            BRRF2_EBVB9 (fragment): Protein inferred from homology: Swiss-Prot protein existence level 3. From Epstein-Barr virus (strain B95-8) (HHV-4) (Human herpesvirus 4).
   8905..8928    -  promoter       tet promoter (fragment): E. coli promoter for tetracycline efflux protein gene
   9041..9145    +  promoter       AmpR promoter: bla
   9146..10006   +  CDS            AmpR: β-lactamase; bla; confers resistance to ampicillin, carbenicillin, and related antibiotics
  10177..10765   +  rep_origin     ori: high-copy-number ColE1/pMB1/pBR322/pUC origin of replication
  10811..10969   -  CDS            TcR (fragment): tetracycline efflux protein; tet; confers resistance to tetracycline
  11090..11290   -  CDS            MDV035 (fragment): UL24_GAHVM - Protein inferred from homology: Swiss-Prot protein existence level 3. May play a role in the dispersal of host nucleolin from the nucleolus throughout the nucleus leading to a decrease in ribosome biogenesis. From Gallid herpesvirus 2 (strain Chicken/Md5/ATCC VR-987) (GaHV-2) (Marek's disease herpesvirus type 1).
  11279..11341   +  promoter       Mini-TK promoter: minimal herpes simplex virus (HSV) thymidine kinase promoter
  11384..12421   +  CDS            HygR: hygromycin B phosphotransferase confers resistance to hygromycin
  12463..12511   +  polyA_signal   HSV TK poly(A) signal: herpes simplex virus thymidine kinase polyadenylation signal (Cole and Stacy, 1985)
  12711..12935   +  CDS            gH (fragment): GH_HHV11 - Experimental evidence at protein level: Swiss-Prot protein existence level 1. The heterodimer glycoprotein H-glycoprotein L is required for the fusion of viral and plasma membranes leading to virus entry into the host cell. Following initial binding to host receptor, membrane fusion is mediated by the fusion machinery composed of gB and the heterodimer gH/gL. May also be involved in the fusion between the virion envelope and the outer nuclear membrane during virion morphogenesis. From Human herpesvirus 1 (strain 17) (HHV-1) (Human herpes simplex virus 1).
  12966..12991   -  CDS            bla(M) (fragment): β-lactamase lacking the signal sequence; bla(M); allows cytosolic expression of β-lactamase
>Addgene plasmid #203173 | pKGmDUET-NgBR/hCIT | addgene full sequence | sequence record 401122 | Addgene NGS Result
GTTGACATTGATTATTGACTAGTTATTAATAGTAATCAATTACGGGGTCATTAGTTCATAGCCCATATAT
GGAGTTCCGCGTTACATAACTTACGGTAAATGGCCCGCCTGGCTGACCGCCCAACGACCCCCGCCCATTG
ACGTCAATAATGACGTATGTTCCCATAGTAACGCCAATAGGGACTTTCCATTGACGTCAATGGGTGGAGT
ATTTACGGTAAACTGCCCACTTGGCAGTACATCAAGTGTATCATATGCCAAGTCCGCCCCCTATTGACGT
CAATGACGGTAAATGGCCCGCCTGGCATTATGCCCAGTACATGACCTTACGGGACTTTCCTACTTGGCAG
TACATCTACGTATTAGTCATCGCTATTACCATGGTGATGCGGTTTTGGCAGTACACCAATGGGCGTGGAT
AGCGGTTTGACTCACGGGGATTTCCAAGTCTCCACCCCATTGACGTCAATGGGAGTTTGTTTTGGCACCA
AAATCAACGGGACTTTCCAAAATGTCGTAATAACCCCGCCCCGTTGACGCAAATGGGCGGTAGGCGTGTA
CGGTGGGAGGTCTATATAAGCAGAGCTCGTTTAGTGAACCGTCAGATCTCTAGAAGCTGGGATCCATGAC
GGGGCTGTACGAGCTGGTGTGGCGGGTGCTGCACGCGCTGCTCTGTCTGCACCGCACGCTCACCTCCTGG
CTCCGCGTTCGGTTCGGCCATCACCATCATCACCACGGCACCTGGAACTGGATCTGGCGGCGCTGCTGCC
GCGCCGCCTCTGCCGCGGTCCTAGCGCCGCTCGGCTTCACGCTCCGCAAGCCCCCGGCAGTCGGCAGGAA
CCGCCGTCACCACCGGCACCCGCGCGGGGGGTCGTGCCTGGCAGCCGCACACCACCGGATGCGCTGGCGC
GCGGACGGTCGTTCCTTGGAGAAGCTGCCTGTGCATATGGGCCTGGTGATCACCGAGGTGGAGCAGGAAC
CCAGCTTCTCGGACATCGCGAGCCTCGTGGTGTGGTGTATGGCCGTGGGCATCTCCTACATTAGCGTCTA
CGACCACCAAGGTATTTTCAAAAGAAATAATTCCAGACTGATGGATGAAATTTTAAAACAACAGCAAGAA
CTTCTGGGCCTAGATTGTTCAAAATACTCACCAGAATTTGCAAATAGTAATGACAAAGATGATCAAGTTT
TAAATTGCCATTTGGCAGTGAAGGTGCTGTCTCCGGAAGATGGAAAAGCAGATATTGTAAGAGCTGCTCA
GGACTTTTGCCAGTTAGTAGCCCAGAAGCAAAAGAGACCCACAGATTTGGATGTAGATACGTTAGCCAGT
TTACTTAGTTCAAATGGTTGTCCTGATCCTGATTTAGTATTGAAGTTCGGTCCTGTGGACAGCACATTAG
GCTTTCTTCCCTGGCACATCAGATTGACTGAGATTGTCTCTTTGCCTTCCCACCTAAACATCAGTTATGA
GGACTTTTTCTCTGCCCTTCGTCAATATGCAGCCTGTGAACAGCGTCTGGGAAAGTAGGCGGCCGCACTA
GTAACGGCCGCCAGTGTGCTGGAATTAATTCGCTGTCTGCGAGGGCCAGCTGTTGGGGTGAGTACTCCCT
CTCAAAAGCGGGCATGACTTCTGCGCTAAGATTGTCAGTTTCCAAAAACGAGGAGGATTTGATATTCACC
TGGCCCGCGGTGATGCCTTTGAGGGTGGCCGCGTCCATCTGGTCAGAAAAGACAATCTTTTTGTTGTCAA
GCTTGAGGTGTGGCAGGCTTGAGATCTGGCCATACACTTGAGTGACAATGACATCCACTTTGCCTTTCTC
TCCACAGGTGTCCACTCCCAGGTCCAACTGCAGGTCGAGCATGCATCTAGGGCGGCCAATTCCGCCCCTC
TCCCYCCCCCCCCCCTAACGTTACTGGCCGAAGCCGCTTGGAATAAGGCCGGTGTGCGTTTGTCTATATG
TTATTTTCCACCATATTGCCGTCTTTTGGCAATGTGAGGGCCCGGAAACCTGGCCCTGTCTTCTTGACGA
GCATTCCTAGGGGTCTTTCCCCTCTCGCCAAAGGAATGCAAGGTCTGTTGAATGTCGTGAAGGAAGCAGT
TCCTCTGGAAGCTTCTTGAAGACAAACAACGTCTGTAGCGACCCTTTGCAGGCAGCGGAACCCCCCACCT
GGCGACAGGTGCCTCTGCGGCCAAAAGCCACGTGTATAAGATACACCTGCAAAGGCGGCACAACCCCAGT
GCCACGTTGTGAGTTGGATAGTTGTGGAAAGAGTCAAATGGCTCTCCTCAAGCGTATTCAACAAGGGGCT
GAAGGATGCCCAGAAGGTACCCCATTGTATGGGATCTGATCTGGGGCCTCGGTGCACATGCTTTACATGT
GTTTAGTCGAGGTTAAAAAAACGTCTAGGCCCCCCGAACCACGGGGACGTGGTTTTCCTTTGAAAAACAC
GATGATAAGCTTGCCACAACCCCGGGCTCGAGCAGCTGTTTGGGATGAGCGCTTGGAGCCACCCGCAGTT
CGAGAAAGGTGGAGGTTCCGGAGGTGGATCGGGAGGTGGATCGTGGAGCCACCCGCAGTTCGAAAAAGGC
GCCGAGAATTTGTATTTTCAGGGTGAGCTCATGTCATGGATCAAGGAAGGAGAGCTGTCACTTTGGGAGC
GGTTCTGTGCCAACATCATAAAGGCAGGCCCAATGCCGAAACACATTGCATTCATAATGGACGGGAACCG
TCGCTATGCCAAGAAGTGCCAGGTGGAGCGGCAGGAAGGCCACTCACAGGGCTTCAACAAGCTAGCTGAG
ACTCTGCGGTGGTGTTTGAACCTGGGCATCCTAGAGGTGACAGTCTACGCATTCAGCATTGAGAACTTCA
AACGCTCCAAGAGTGAGGTAGACGGGCTTATGGATCTGGCCCGGCAGAAGTTCAGCCGCTTGATGGAAGA
AAAGGAGAAACTGCAGAAGCATGGGGTGTGTATCCGGGTCCTGGGCGATCTGCACTTGTTGCCCTTGGAT
CTCCAGGAGCTGATTGCACAAGCTGTACAGGCCACGAAGAACTACAACAAGTGTTTCCTGAATGTCTGTT
TTGCATACACATCCCGTCATGAGATCAGCAATGCTGTGAGAGAGATGGCCTGGGGGGTGGAGCAAGGCCT
GTTGGATCCCAGTGATATCTCTGAGTCTCTGCTTGATAAGTGCCTCTATACCAACCGCTCTCCTCATCCT
GACATCTTGATACGGACTTCTGGAGAAGTGCGGCTGAGTGACTTCTTGCTATGGCAGACCTCTCACTCCT
GCCTGGTGTTCCAACCCGTTCTGTGGCCAGAGTATACATTTTGGAACCTCTTCGAGGCCATCCTGCAGTT
CCAGATGAACCATAGCATGCTTCAGAAGGCCCGAGACATGTATGCAGAGGAGCGGAAGAGGCAGCAGCTG
GAGAGGGACCAGGCTACAGTGACAGAGCAGCTGCTGCGAGAGGGGCTCCAAGCCAGTGGGGACGCCCAGC
TCCGAAGGACACGCTTGCACAAACTCTCGGCCAGACGGGAAGAGCGAGTCCAAGGCTTCCTGCAGGCCTT
GGAACTCAAGCGAGCTGACTGGCTGGCCCGTCTGGGCACTGCATCAGCCTGAGGTACCAAGGGCGAATTA
AACGCTAGCAGACATGATAAGATACATTGATGAGTTTGGACAAACCACAACTAGAATGCAGTGAAAAAAA
TGCTTTATTTGTGAAATTTGTGATGCTATTGCTTTATTTGTAACCATTATAAGCTGCAATAAACAAGTTA
ACAACAACAATTGCATTCATTTTATGTTTCAGGTTCAGGGGGAGGTGTGGGAGGTTTTTTAAAGCAAGTA
AAACCTCTACAAATGTGGTATGGCTGATTATGATCCGGCTGCCTCGCGCGTTTCGGTGATGACGGTGAAA
ACCTCTGACACATGCAGCTCCCGGAGACGGTCACAGCTTGTCTGTAAGCGGATGCCGGGAGCAGACAAGC
CCGTCAGGGCGCGTCAGCGGGTGTTGGCGGGTGTCGGGGCGCAGCCATGAGGTCGACTCTAGAGGATCGA
TCCCCGCCCCGGACGAACTAAACCTGACTACGACATCTCTGCCCCTTCTTCGCGGGGCAGTGCATGTAAT
CCCTTCAGTTGGTTGGTACAACTTGCCAACTGGGCCCTGTTCCACATGTGACACGGGGGGGGACCAAACA
CAAAGGGGTTCTCTGACTGTAGTTGACATCCTTATAAATGGATGTGCACATTTGCCAACACTGAGTGGCT
TTCATCCTGGAGCAGACTTTGCAGTCTGTGGACTGCAACACAACATTGCCTTTATGTGTAACTCTTGGCT
GAAGCTCTTACACCAATGCTGGGGGACATGTACCTCCCAGGGGCCCAGGAAGACTACGGGAGGCTACACC
AACGTCAATCAGAGGGGCCTGTGTAGCTACCGATAAGCGGACCCTCAAGAGGGCATTAGCAATAGTGTTT
ATAAGGCCCCCTTGTTAACCCTAAACGGGTAGCATATGCTTCCCGGGTAGTAGTATATACTATCCAGACT
AACCCTAATTCAATAGCATATGTTACCCAACGGGAAGCATATGCTATCGAATTAGGGTTAGTAAAAGGGT
CCTAAGGAACAGCGATATCTCCCACCCCATGAGCTGTCACGGTTTTATTTACATGGGGTCAGGATTCCAC
GAGGGTAGTGAACCATTTTAGTCACAAGGGCAGTGGCTGAAGATCAAGGAGCGGGCAGTGAACTCTCCTG
AATCTTCGCCTGCTTCTTCATTCTCCTTCGTTTAGCTAATAGAATAACTGCTGAGTTGTGAACAGTAAGG
TGTATGTGAGGTGCTCGAAAACAAGGTTTCAGGTGACGCCCCCAGAATAAAATTTGGACGGGGGGTTCAG
TGGTGGCATTGTGCTATGACACCAATATAACCCTCACAAACCCCTTGGGCAATAAATACTAGTGTAGGAA
TGAAACATTCTGAATATCTTTAACAATAGAAATCCATGGGGTGGGGACAAGCCGTAAAGACTGGATGTCC
ATCTCACACGAATTTATGGCTATGGGCAACACATAATCCTAGTGCAATATGATACTGGGGTTATTAAGAT
GTGTCCCAGGCAGGGACCAAGACAGGTGAACCATGTTGTTACACTCTATTTGTAACAAGGGGAAAGAGAG
TGGACGCCGACAGCAGCGGACTCCACTGGTTGTCTCTAACACCCCCGAAAATTAAACGGGGCTCCACGCC
AATGGGGCCCATAAACAAAGACAAGTGGCCACTCTTTTTTTTGAAATTGTGGAGTGGGGGCACGCGTCAG
CCCCCACACGCCGCCCTGCGGTTTTGGACTGTAAAATAAGGGTGTAATAACTTGGCTGATTGTAACCCCG
CTAACCACTGCGGTCAAACCACTTGCCCACAAAACCACTAATGGCACCCCGGGGAATACCTGCATAAGTA
GGTGGGCGGGCCAAGATAGGGGCGCGATTGCTGCGATCTGGAGGACAAATTACACACACTTGCGCCTGAG
CGCCAAGCACAGGGTTGTTGGTCCTCATATTCACGAGGTCGCTGAGAGCACGGTGGGCTAATGTTGCCAT
GGGTAGCATATACTACCCAAATATCTGGATAGCATATGCTATCCTAATCTATATCTGGGTAGCATAGGCT
ATCCTAATCTATATCTGGGTAGCATATGCTATCCTAATCTATATCTGGGTAGTATATGCTATCCTAATTT
ATATCTGGGTAGCATAGGCTATCCTAATCTATATCTGGGTAGCATATGCTATCCTAATCTATATCTGGGT
AGTATATGCTATCCTAATCTGTATCCGGGTAGCATATGCTATCCTAATAGAGATTAGGGTAGTATATGCT
ATCCTAATTTATATCTGGGTAGCATATACTACCCAAATATCTGGATAGCATATGCTATCCTAATCTATAT
CTGGGTAGCATATGCTATCCTAATCTATATCTGGGTAGCATAGGCTATCCTAATCTATATCTGGGTAGCA
TATGCTATCCTAATCTATATCTGGGTAGTATATGCTATCCTAATTTATATCTGGGTAGCATAGGCTATCC
TAATCTATATCTGGGTAGCATATGCTATCCTAATCTATATCTGGGTAGTATATGCTATCCTAATCTGTAT
CCGGGTAGCATATGCTATCCTCATGCATATACAGTCAGCATATGATACCCAGTAGTAGAGTGGGAGTGCT
ATCCTTTGCATATGCCGCCACCTCCCAAGGGGGCGTGAATTTTCGCTGCTTGTCCTTTTCCTGCTGGTTG
CTCCCATTCTTAGGTGAATTTAAGGAGGCCAGGCTAAAGCCGTCGCATGTCTGATTGCTCACCAGGTAAA
TGTCGCTAATGTTTTCCAACGCGAGAAGGTGTTGAGCGCGGAGCTGAGTGACGTGACAACATGGGTATGC
CCAATTGCCCCATGTTGGGAGGACGAAAATGGTGACAAGACAGATGGCCAGAAATACACCAACAGCACGC
ATGATGTCTACTGGGGATTTATTCTTTAGTGCGGGGGAATACACGGCTTTTAATACGATTGAGGGCGTCT
CCTAACAAGTTACATCACTCCTGCCCTTCCTCACCCTCATCTCCATCACCTCCTTCATCTCCGTCATCTC
CGTCATCACCCTCCGCGGCAGCCCCTTCCACCATAGGTGGAAACCAGGGAGGCAAATCTACTCCATCGTC
AAAGCTGCACACAGTCACCCTGATATTGCAGGTAGGAGCGGGCTTTGTCATAACAAGGTCCTTAATCGCA
TCCTTCAAAACCTCAGCAAATATATGAGTTTGTAAAAAGACCATGAAATAACAGACAATGGACTCCCTTA
GCGGGCCAGGTTGTGGGCCGGGTCCAGGGGCCATTCCAAAGGGGAGACGACTCAATGGTGTAAGACGACA
TTGTGGAATAGCAAGGGCAGTTCCTCGCCTTAGGTTGTAAAGGGAGGTCTTACTACCTCCATATACGAAC
ACACCGGCGACCCAAGTTCCTTCGTCGGTAGTCCTTTCTACGTGACTCCTAGCCAGGAGAGCTCTTAAAC
CTTCTGCAATGTTCTCAAATTTCGGGTTGGAACCTCCTTGACCACGATGCTTTCCAAACCACCCTCCTTT
TTTGCGCCTGCCTCCATCACCCTGACCCCGGGGTCCAGTGCTTGGGCCTTCTCCTGGGTCATCTGCGGGG
CCCTGCTCTATCGCTCCCGGGGGCACGTCAGGCTCACCATCTGGGCCACCTTCTTGGTGGTATTCAAAAT
AATCGGCTTCCCCTACAGGGTGGAAAAATGGCCTTCTACCTGGAGGGGGCCTGCGCGGTGGAGACCCGGA
TGATGATGACTGACTACTGGGACTCCTGGGCCTCTTTTCTCCACGTCCACGACCTCTCCCCCTGGCTCTT
TCACGACTTCCCCCCCTGGCTCTTTCACGTCCTCTACCCCGGCGGCCTCCACTACCTCCTCGACCCCGGC
CTCCACTACCTCCTCGACCCCGGCCTCCACTGCCTCCTCGACCCCGGCCTCCACCTCCTGCTCCTGCCCC
TCCTGCTCCTGCCCCTCCTCCTGCTCCTGCCCCTCCTGCCCCTCCTGCTCCTGCCCCTCCTSCCCCTCCT
GCTCCTSCCCCTCCTGCCCCTCCTSCTCCTGCCCCTCCTGCCCCTCCTCCTSCTCCTGCCCCTCCTSCCC
CTCCTCCYSCTCCTSCCCCYCCTCCCCCTCCTSCYCCTSCCCCTCCTSCCCCYCCTSCYCCTSCCCCTCC
TSCCCCTCCTSCYCCTSCCCCTCCTSCTCCTCCCCCYCCYCCYCCYCCCCCYCCYCCYCCTCCCCCYCCY
CCCCCYCCYCCCCCYCCYCCYCCTCCTCCCCCTCCTCCTCCTCCYCCTCCTSCCCCTCCTSCCCCTCCTS
CTCCTSCCCCTCCTCCTSCTCCTSCCCCTCCTSCCCCTCCTSCCCCTCCTCCTSCTCCTSCCCCTCCTSC
CCCTCCTCCTSCTCCTSCCCCTCCTCCTSCTCCTSCCCCTCCTGCCCCTCCTGCCCCTCCTCCTSCTCCT
SCCCCTCCTSCCCCTCCTCCTSCTCCTSCCCCTCCTCCYSCTCCTSCCCCTCCTSCYCCTCCTSCYCCTC
CTCCTSCTCCTSCCCCTCCTCCTSCTCCTSCCCCTCCTGCCCCTCCTGCCCCTCCTGCCCCTCCTCCTGC
TCCTGCCCCTCCTCCTGCTCCTGCCCCTCCTGCTCCTGCCCCTCCCGCTCCTGCTCCTGCTCCTGTTCCA
CCGTGGGTCCCTTTGCAGCCAATGCAACTTGGACGTTTTTGGGGTCTCCGGACACCATCTCTATGTCTTG
GCCCTGATCCTGAGCCGCCCGGGGCTCCTGGTCTTCCGCCTCCTCGTCCTCGTCCTCTTCCCCGTCCTCG
TCCATGGTTATCACCCCCTCTTCTTTGAGGTCCACTGCCGCCGGAGCCTTCTGGTCCAGATGTGTCTCCC
TTCTCTCCTAGGCCATTTCCAGGTCCTGTACCTGGCCCCTCGTCAGACATGATTCACACTAAAAGAGATC
AATAGACATCTTTATTAGACGACGCTCAGTGAATACAGGGAGTGCAGACTCCTGCCCCCTCCAACAGCCC
CCCCACCCTCATCCCCTTCATGGTCGCTGTCAGACAGATCCAGGTCTGAAAATTCCCCATCCTCCGAACC
ATCCTCGTCCTCATCACCAATTACTCGCAGCCCGGAAAACTCCCGCTGAACATCCTCAAGATTTGCGTCC
TGAGCCTCAAGCCAGGCCTCAAATTCCTCGTCCCCCTTTTTGCTGGACGGTAGGGATGGGGATTCTCGGG
ACCCCTCCTCTTCCTCTTCAAGGTCACCAGACAGAGATGCTACTGGGGCAACGGAAGAAAAGCTGGGTGC
GGCCTGTGAGGATCAGCTTATCGATGATAAGCTGTCAAACATGAGAATTCTTGAAGACGAAAGGGCCTCG
TGATACGCCTATTTTTATAGGTTAATGTCATGATAATAATGGTTTCTTAGACGTCAGGTGGCACTTTTCG
GGGAAATGTGCGCGGAACCCCTATTTGTTTATTTTTCTAAATACATTCAAATATGTATCCGCTCATGAGA
CAATAACCCTGATAAATGCTTCAATAATATTGAAAAAGGAAGAGTATGAGTATTCAACATTTCCGTGTCG
CCCTTATTCCCTTTTTTGCGGCATTTTGCCTTCCTGTTTTTGCTCACCCAGAAACGCTGGTGAAAGTAAA
AGATGCTGAAGATCAGTTGGGTGCACGAGTGGGTTACATCGAACTGGATCTCAACAGCGGTAAGATCCTT
GAGAGTTTTCGCCCCGAAGAACGTTTTCCAATGATGAGCACTTTTAAAGTTCTGCTATGTGGCGCGGTAT
TATCCCGTGTTGACGCCGGGCAAGAGCAACTCGGTCGCCGCATACACTATTCTCAGAATGACTTGGTTGA
GTACTCACCAGTCACAGAAAAGCATCTTACGGATGGCATGACAGTAAGAGAATTATGCAGTGCTGCCATA
ACCATGAGTGATAACACTGCGGCCAACTTACTTCTGACAACGATCGGAGGACCGAAGGAGCTAACCGCTT
TTTTGCACAACATGGGGGATCATGTAACTCGCCTTGATCGTTGGGAACCGGAGCTGAATGAAGCCATACC
AAACGACGAGCGTGACACCACGATGCCTGCAGCAATGGCAACAACGTTGCGCAAACTATTAACTGGCGAA
CTACTTACTCTAGCTTCCCGGCAACAATTAATAGACTGGATGGAGGCGGATAAAGTTGCAGGACCACTTC
TGCGCTCGGCCCTTCCGGCTGGCTGGTTTATTGCTGATAAATCTGGAGCCGGTGAGCGTGGGTCTCGCGG
TATCATTGCAGCACTGGGGCCAGATGGTAAGCCCTCCCGTATCGTAGTTATCTACACGACGGGGAGTCAG
GCAACTATGGATGAACGAAATAGACAGATCGCTGAGATAGGTGCCTCACTGATTAAGCATTGGTAACTGT
CAGACCAAGTTTACTCATATATACTTTAGATTGATTTAAAACTTCATTTTTAATTTAAAAGGATCTAGGT
GAAGATCCTTTTTGATAATCTCATGACCAAAATCCCTTAACGTGAGTTTTCGTTCCACTGAGCGTCAGAC
CCCGTAGAAAAGATCAAAGGATCTTCTTGAGATCCTTTTTTTCTGCGCGTAATCTGCTGCTTGCAAACAA
AAAAACCACCGCTACCAGCGGTGGTTTGTTTGCCGGATCAAGAGCTACCAACTCTTTTTCCGAAGGTAAC
TGGCTTCAGCAGAGCGCAGATACCAAATACTGTCCTTCTAGTGTAGCCGTAGTTAGGCCACCACTTCAAG
AACTCTGTAGCACCGCCTACATACCTCGCTCTGCTAATCCTGTTACCAGTGGCTGCTGCCAGTGGCGATA
AGTCGTGTCTTACCGGGTTGGACTCAAGACGATAGTTACCGGATAAGGCGCAGCGGTCGGGCTGAACGGG
GGGTTCGTGCACACAGCCCAGCTTGGAGCGAACGACCTACACCGAACTGAGATACCTACAGCGTGAGCTA
TGAGAAAGCGCCACGCTTCCCGAAGGGAGAAAGGCGGACAGGTATCCGGTAAGCGGCAGGGTCGGAACAG
GAGAGCGCACGAGGGAGCTTCCAGGGGGAAACGCCTGGTATCTTTATAGTCCTGTCGGGTTTCGCCACCT
CTGACTTGAGCGTCGATTTTTGTGATGCTCGTCAGGGGGGCGGAGCCTATGGAAAAACGCCAGCAACGCG
GCCTTTTTACGGTTCCTGGCCTTTTGCTGGCCTTGAAGCTGTCCCTGATGGTCGTCATCTACCTGCCTGG
ACAGCATGGCCTGCAACGCGGGCATCCCGATGCCGCCGGAAGCGAGAAGAATCATAATGGGGAAGGCCAT
CCAGCCTCGCGTCGCGAACGCCAGCAAGACGTAGCCCAGCGCGTCGGCCCCGAGATGCGCCGCGTGCGGC
TGCTGGAGATGGCGGACGCGATGGATATGTTCTGCCAAGGGTTGGTTTGCGCATTCACAGTTCTCCGCAA
GAATTGATTGGCTCCAATTCTTGGAGTGGTGAATCCGTTAGCGAGGTGCCGCCCTGCTTCATCCCCGTGG
CCCGTTGCTCGCGTTTGCTGGCGGTGTCCCCGGAAGAAATATATTTGCATGTCTTTAGTTCTATGATGAC
ACAAACCCCGCCCAGCGTCTTGTCATTGGCGAATTCGAACACGCAGATGCAGTCGGGGCGGCGCGGTCCG
AGGTCCACTTCGCATATTAAGGTGACGCGTGTGGCCTCGAACACCGAGCGACCCTGCAGCGACCCGCTTA
ACAGCGTCAACAGCGTGCCGCAGATCCCGGGGGGCAATGAGATATGAAAAAGCCTGAACTCACCGCGACG
TCTGTCGAGAAGTTTCTGATCGAAAAGTTCGACAGCGTCTCCGACCTGATGCAGCTCTCGGAGGGCGAAG
AATCTCGTGCTTTCAGCTTCGATGTAGGAGGGCGTGGATATGTCCTGCGGGTAAATAGCTGCGCCGATGG
TTTCTACAAAGATCGTTATGTTTATCGGCACTTTGCATCGGCCGCGCTCCCGATTCCGGAAGTGCTTGAC
ATTGGGGAATTCAGCGAGAGCCTGACCTATTGCATCTCCCGCCGTGCACAGGGTGTCACGTTGCAAGACC
TGCCTGAAACCGAACTGCCCGCTGTTCTGCAGCCGGTCGCGGAGGCCATGGATGCGATCGCTGCGGCCGA
TCTTAGCCAGACGAGCGGGTTCGGCCCATTCGGACCGCAAGGAATCGGTCAATACACTACATGGCGTGAT
TTCATATGCGCGATTGCTGATCCCCATGTGTATCACTGGCAAACTGTGATGGACGACACCGTCAGTGCGT
CCGTCGCGCAGGCTCTCGATGAGCTGATGCTTTGGGCCGAGGACTGCCCCGAAGTCCGGCACCTCGTGCA
CGCGGATTTCGGCTCCAACAATGTCCTGACGGACAATGGCCGCATAACAGCGGTCATTGACTGGAGCGAG
GCGATGTTCGGGGATTCCCAATACGAGGTCGCCAACATCTTCTTCTGGAGGCCGTGGTTGGCTTGTATGG
AGCAGCAGACGCGCTACTTCGAGCGGAGGCATCCGGAGCTTGCAGGATCGCCGCGGCTCCGGGCGTATAT
GCTCCGCATTGGTCTTGACCAACTCTATCAGAGCTTGGTTGACGGCAATTTCGATGATGCAGCTTGGGCG
CAGGGTCGATGCGACGCAATCGTCCGATCCGGAGCCGGGACTGTCGGGCGTACACAAATCGCCCGCAGAA
GCGCGGCCGTCTGGACCGATGGCTGTGTAGAAGTACTCGCCGATAGTGGAAACCGACGCCCCAGCACTCG
TCCGGATCGGGAGATGGGGGAGGCTAACTGAAACACGGAAGGAGACAATACCGGAAGGAACCCGCGCTAT
GACGGCAATAAAAAGACAGAATAAAACGCACGGGTGTTGGGTCGTTTGTTCATAAACGCGGGGTTCGGTC
CCAGGGCTGGCACTCTGTCGATACCCCACCGAGACCCCATTGGGGCCAATACGCCCGCGTTTCTTCCTTT
TCCCCACCCCACCCCCCAAGTTCGGGTGAAGGCCCAGGGCTCGCAGCCAACGTCGGGGCGGCAGGCCCTG
CCATAGCCACTGGCCCCGTGGGTTAGGGACGGGGTCCCCCATGGGGAATGGTTTATGGTTCGTGGGGGTT
ATTATTTTGGGCGTTGCGTGGGGTCAGGTCCACGACTGGACTGAGCAGACAGACCCATGGTTTTTGGATG
GCCTGGGCATGGACCGCATGTACTGGCGCGACACGAACACCGGGCGTCTGTGGCTGCCAAACACCCCCGA
CCCCCAAAAACCACCGCGCGGATTTCTGGCGTGCCAAGCTAGTCGACCAATTCTCATGTTTGACAGCTTA
TCATCGCAGATCCGGGCAACGTTGTTGCCATTGCTGCAGGCGCAGAACTGGTAGGTATGGAAGATCTATA
CATTGAATCAATATTGGCAATTAGCCATATTAGTCATTGGTTATATAGCATAAATCAATATTGGCTATTG
GCCATTGCATACGTTGTATCTATATCATAATATGTACATTTATATTGGCTCATGTCCAATATGACCGCCA
T
